Addgene plasmid #137163: pAAV-nEF-Con/Foff 2.0-ChR2-EYFP
Purpose: Intersectional viral expression of ChR2-EYFP in cells expressing Cre AND NOT Flp
Depositing lab: Karl Deisseroth & INTRSECT 2.0 Project. Publication: Comprehensive Dual- and Triple-Feature Intersectional Single-Vector Delivery of Diverse Functional Payloads to Cells of Behaving Mammals. Fenno LE, Ramakrishnan C, Kim YS, Evans KE, Lo M, Vesuna S, Inoue M, Cheung KYM, Yuen E, Pichamoorthy N, Hong ASO, Deisseroth K. Neuron. 2020 Jun 20. pii: S0896-6273(20)30432-3. doi: 10.1016/j.neuron.2020.06.003. PubMed 32574559.
Backbone
  Vector backbone: AAV2-nEF-WPRE
  Backbone size w/o insert (bp): 4600
  Vector type: AAV, Cre/Lox, Synthetic Biology ; Flp/FRT
Growth in bacteria
  Bacterial resistance: Ampicillin, 100 μg/mL
  Growth temperature: 37°C
  Growth strain: NEB Stable
  Copy number: High Copy
Gene/Insert
  Gene/Insert name: Con/Foff 2.0-ChR2-EYFP
  Species: Synthetic; Prokaryotic
  Insert size (bp): 2400
  Mutation: H134R
  Promoter: nEF
  Cloning method: Restriction Enzyme; 5′ cloning site BamHI (unknown if destroyed); 3′ cloning site EcoRI (unknown if destroyed)
  Sequencing primers: 5′ GACCCTGCTTGCTCAACTCT; 3′ GGGCCACAACTCCTCATAAA
Terms and licenses: Academic/Nonprofit Terms; Industry Terms: Not Available to Industry
Depositor comments: Additional sequencing primers: Intron 2F GGGACGACATGACTTAACCAG; Intron 2R CCAGCCCTTCTCATGTTCAG; Intron 1F CCTGTATGTGACCCATGTGC; Intron 1R: GCACATGGGTCACATACAGG
How to cite: pAAV-nEF-Con/Foff 2.0-ChR2-EYFP was a gift from Karl Deisseroth & INTRSECT 2.0 Project (Addgene plasmid # 137163 ; http://n2t.net/addgene:137163 ; RRID:Addgene_137163) For viral preps, please replace (Addgene plasmid # 137163) in the above sentence with: (Addgene viral prep # 137163-AAV8)
