[The description below was written by a language model from this plasmid's Addgene catalogue record and pLannotate feature annotations shown in this document.]
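Description:
pAAV-nEF-Con/Foff 2.0-ChR2-EYFP is an AAV2-based transfer plasmid from the INTRSECT 2.0 collection. It is designed for intersectional expression of the blue-light-gated cation channel ChR2(H134R) fused to EYFP only in cells that contain Cre and lack Flp. It is maintained in E. coli through a high-copy ColE1/pUC-type origin with ampicillin selection (AmpR), and the backbone also carries an f1/M13 phage origin. The expression cassette sits between AAV2 inverted terminal repeats, which allow it to be packaged into recombinant AAV. In the NGS-derived sequence the left ITR is annotated only as short fragments, whereas the depositor sequence shows it intact. Otherwise the two roughly 7 kb records carry the same features.

Transcription is driven by the nEF promoter, annotated as the EF-1α core promoter followed by a truncated HTLV-1 LTR segment, and is completed by a WPRE, which enhances expression, and an hGH polyadenylation signal. The ChR2-EYFP coding sequence is split into exon-like pieces separated by short intron-derived sequences that house the recombinase sites. The first ChR2 segment and the final EYFP segment are in the sense orientation. The middle segment, which spans the rest of ChR2 and the start of the fluorescent protein, is inverted and flanked by opposed loxN and lox2272 pairs. Cre flips this piece into the sense orientation, so splicing can then reconstitute an intact reading frame. A pair of minimal FRT sites in opposite orientation brackets the whole coding region, so Flp inverts it relative to the promoter and abolishes expression. The construct is used for optogenetic activation of neurons defined by this Cre AND NOT Flp logic in mammals.
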