Features (pLannotate 1.2.2; 27 found; start..end, strand, type, name):
      1..141     -  repeat_region  AAV2 ITR: inverted terminal repeat of adeno-associated virus serotype 2 inverted
    188..399     +  promoter       EF-1α core promoter: core promoter for human elongation factor EF-1α
    412..680     +  LTR            5' LTR (truncated): truncated 5' long terminal repeat (LTR) from human T-cell leukemia virus (HTLV) type 1
    708..741     +  protein_bind   FRT (minimal): supports FLP-mediated excision but not integration (Turan and Bode, 2011) FLP recombinase from the Saccharomyces cerevisiae 2μ plasmid
    750..791     -  intron         β-globin intron (fragment): internally truncated intron from human β-globin
    840..1258    +  CDS            ChR2(H134R) (fragment): H134R mutant of an N-terminal fragment of channelrhodopsin-2 from the alga Chlamydomonas reinhardtii (Nagel et al., 2005) blue light-activated cation channel
   1279..1312    +  protein_bind   loxN: Cre-mediated recombination occurs in the 8-bp core sequence (GTATACCT). loxN sites are compatible with each other, but incompatible with loxP or lox2272 sites. Cre recombinase
   1313..1362    +  intron         β-globin intron (fragment): internally truncated intron from human β-globin
   1363..1396    +  protein_bind   lox2272: Cre-mediated recombination occurs in the 8-bp core sequence (GGATACTT). lox2272 sites are compatible with each other, but incompatible with loxP or loxN sites (Lee and Saito, 1988). Cre recombinase
   1417..1569    -  CDS            (3-F)Tyr-EGFP (fragment): (3-F)Tyr-EGFP is a basic (constitutively fluorescent) green fluorescent protein published in 2004, derived from Aequorea victoria.
   1585..2094    -  CDS            ChR2(H134R) (fragment): H134R mutant of an N-terminal fragment of channelrhodopsin-2 from the alga Chlamydomonas reinhardtii (Nagel et al., 2005) blue light-activated cation channel
   2196..2229    -  protein_bind   loxN: Cre-mediated recombination occurs in the 8-bp core sequence (GTATACCT). loxN sites are compatible with each other, but incompatible with loxP or lox2272 sites. Cre recombinase
   2230..2279    +  intron         β-globin intron (fragment): internally truncated intron from human β-globin
   2280..2313    -  protein_bind   lox2272: Cre-mediated recombination occurs in the 8-bp core sequence (GGATACTT). lox2272 sites are compatible with each other, but incompatible with loxP or loxN sites (Lee and Saito, 1988). Cre recombinase
   2386..2948    +  CDS            EYFP (fragment): enhanced YFP mammalian codon-optimized
   2955..2988    -  protein_bind   FRT (minimal): supports FLP-mediated excision but not integration (Turan and Bode, 2011) FLP recombinase from the Saccharomyces cerevisiae 2μ plasmid
   3073..3097    +  misc_feature   MCS (fragment): pBluescript multiple cloning site
   3097..3685    +  misc_feature   WPRE: woodchuck hepatitis virus posttranscriptional regulatory element
   3717..4193    +  polyA_signal   hGH poly(A) signal: human growth hormone polyadenylation signal
   4233..4373    +  repeat_region  AAV2 ITR: inverted terminal repeat of adeno-associated virus serotype 2 inverted
   4378..4429    -  misc_feature   bom (fragment): basis of mobility region from pBR322
   4448..4828    +  rep_origin     M13 ori (sequence partly withheld): M13 bacteriophage origin of replication; arrow indicates direction of (+) strand synthesis
   4904..4953    -  misc_feature   bom (fragment): basis of mobility region from pBR322
   5055..5090    -  CDS            rop (fragment): Rop protein, which maintains plasmids at low copy number; rop
   5185..5289    +  promoter       AmpR promoter: bla
   5290..6150    +  CDS            AmpR: β-lactamase; bla; confers resistance to ampicillin, carbenicillin, and related antibiotics
   6321..6909    +  rep_origin     ori: high-copy-number ColE1/pMB1/pBR322/pUC origin of replication
>Addgene plasmid #137163 | pAAV-nEF-Con/Foff 2.0-ChR2-EYFP | depositor full sequence | sequence record 265128 | pAAV-nEF-Con/Foff 2.0-ChR2-EYFP sequence 6970 bps
CCTGCAGGCAGCTGCGCGCTCGCTCGCTCACTGAGGCCGCCCGGGCAAAGCCCGGGCGTCGGGCGACCTT
TGGTCGCCCGGCCTCAGTGAGCGAGCGAGCGCGCAGAGAGGGAGTGGCCAACTCCATCACTAGGGGTTCC
TGCGGCCGCACGCGTAAGGATCTGCGATCGCTCCGGTGCCCGTCAGTGGGCAGAGCGCACATCGCCCACA
GTCCCCGAGAAGTTGGGGGGAGGGGTCGGCAATTGAACGGGTGCCTAGAGAAGGTGGCGCGGGGTAAACT
GGGAAAGTGATGTCGTGTACTGGCTCCGCCTTTTTCCCGAGGGTGGGGGAGAACCGTATATAAGTGCAGT
AGTCGCCGTGAACGTTCTTTTTCGCAACGGGTTTGCCGCCAGAACACAGCTGAAGCTTCGAGGGGCTCGC
ATCTCTCCTTCACGCGCCCGCCGCCCTACCTGAGGCCGCCATCCACGCCGGTTGAGTCGCGTTCTGCCGC
CTCCCGCCTGTGGTGCCTCCTGAACTGCGTCCGCCGTCTAGGTAAGTTTAAAGCTCAGGTCGAGACCGGG
CCTTTGTCCGGCGCTCCCTTGGAGCCTACCTAGACTCAGCCGGCTCTCCACGCTTTGCCTGACCCTGCTT
GCTCAACTCTACGTCTTTGTTTCGTTTTCTGTTCTGCGCCGTTACAGATCCAAGCTGTGACCGGCGCCTA
CGGATCCGAAGTTCCTATTCTCTAGAAAGTATAGGAACTTCGCAGAGTAGTAGCTGGATTGTAGCTGCTA
TTAGCAATCTAAAACCTCTTAGAAGTTCCTATTCTTCAAAAGGTATAGGAACTTCGGCGCGCCGCCACCA
TGGACTATGGCGGCGCTTTGTCTGCCGTCGGACGCGAACTTTTGTTCGTTACTAATCCTGTGGTGGTGAA
CGGGTCCGTCCTGGTCCCTGAGGATCAATGTTACTGTGCCGGATGGATTGAATCTCGCGGCACGAACGGC
GCTCAGACCGCGTCAAATGTCCTGCAGTGGCTTGCAGCAGGATTCAGCATTTTGCTGCTGATGTTCTATG
CCTACCAAACCTGGAAATCTACATGCGGCTGGGAGGAGATCTATGTGTGCGCCATTGAAATGGTTAAGGT
GATTCTCGAGTTCTTTTTTGAGTTTAAGAATCCCTCTATGCTCTACCTTGCCACAGGACACCGGGTGCAG
TGGCTGCGCTATGCAGAGTGGCTGCTCACTTGTCCTGTCATCCTTATCCGCCTGAGCAACCTCACCGGTA
AGTGTCGGGGTTGAGCTCATAACTTCGTATAGTATACCTTATACGAAGTTATTCTTTGCACCATTCTAAA
GAATAACAGTGATAATTTCTGGGTTAAGGCAAATAACTTCGTATAGGATACTTTATACGAAGTTATGGTA
CCCCTCCTGTACTCACCTTGCCGGTGGTGCAGATGAACTTCAGGGTCAGCTTGCCGTAGGTGGCATCGCC
CTCGCCCTCGCCGGACACGCTGAACTTGTGGCCGTTTACGTCGCCGTCCAGCTCGACCAGGATGGGCACC
ACCCCGGTGAACAGCTCCTCGCCCTTGCTCACGGCGGCCGCTGGCACGGCTCCGGCCTCGGCTTCGTCTT
CGACGAGAGTCTCGACCTCGATCTCCGTTCCGCCGATGTTCAGTTTGGTGGTTTTGCGGATATCTCCGTG
AATCAATATGTGCTCGTGGATCAGGACGCGCAGGTAGTGTCCCAACAACCCCCAACAATTTTTACTCATC
AGATCAATAATCGTGTGACCTACGGTGGAGCCATAGACGCTCAGGACGCCAAAACCTTCGGGCCCCAAAA
TGAAGAGAATTGGGAACATACCCCAGCTCACGAAAAACAGCCATGCCATGCCGGTCACGACCTGGCGGCA
CCGACCCTTTGGCACAGTATGATAACCCTCGATATATGCTTTGGCGGCGTGAAAAAATGTGTTCGCGCCA
TAGCACAATCCAAGACAAAAGAAGATGACTTTAACATAGCCGGTTGCCATGGCGCTGGTAGCCCCCCACA
CGATAGTCCCGATGTCTGAGACAAGGAGTCCCATGGTTCTCCTGCTGTAGTCGTTGCTCAGGCCTAAACA
CATGAGAAATAGAGTCATAAGCACATGGGTCACATACAGGAGATATGTATATAACATTAATACAATTTAT
AAAAAAAAGGGGGGGCACAACTAGTATAACTTCGTATAAGGTATACTATACGAAGTTATTAAGAGGTTTC
ATATTGCTAATAGCAGCTACAATCCAGCTACCATTCTGCATAACTTCGTATAAAGTATCCTATACGAAGT
TATGTCGACTGGAGAGTGGCCAGCCCTTCTCATGTTCAGAGAACATGGTTAACTGGTTAAGTCATGTCGT
CCCACAGCTGCCCGTGCCCTGGCCCACCCTCGTGACCACCTTCGGCTACGGCCTGCAGTGCTTCGCCCGC
TACCCCGACCACATGAAGCAGCACGACTTCTTCAAGTCCGCCATGCCCGAAGGCTACGTCCAGGAGCGCA
CCATCTTCTTCAAGGACGACGGCAACTACAAGACCCGCGCCGAGGTGAAGTTCGAGGGCGACACCCTGGT
GAACCGCATCGAGCTGAAGGGCATCGACTTCAAGGAGGACGGCAACATCCTGGGGCACAAGCTGGAGTAC
AACTACAACAGCCACAACGTCTATATCATGGCCGACAAGCAGAAGAACGGCATCAAGGTGAACTTCAAGA
TCCGCCACAACATCGAGGACGGCAGCGTGCAGCTCGCCGACCACTACCAGCAGAACACCCCCATCGGCGA
CGGCCCCGTGCTGCTGCCCGACAACCACTACCTGAGCTACCAGTCCGCCCTGAGCAAAGACCCCAACGAG
AAGCGCGATCACATGGTCCTGCTGGAGTTCGTGACCGCCGCCGGGATCACTCTCGGCATGGACGAGCTGT
ACAAGTAAGCTAGCGAAGTTCCTATACTTTCTAGAGAATAGGAACTTCTAAGCAGACAATCTTGTAATAC
ATCAGCAGCTAGTAGATTGCTCCAGCTAGAAGTTCCTATACCTTTTGAAGAATAGGAACTTCGAATTCGA
TATCAAGCTTATCGATAATCAACCTCTGGATTACAAAATTTGTGAAAGATTGACTGGTATTCTTAACTAT
GTTGCTCCTTTTACGCTATGTGGATACGCTGCTTTAATGCCTTTGTATCATGCTATTGCTTCCCGTATGG
CTTTCATTTTCTCCTCCTTGTATAAATCCTGGTTGCTGTCTCTTTATGAGGAGTTGTGGCCCGTTGTCAG
GCAACGTGGCGTGGTGTGCACTGTGTTTGCTGACGCAACCCCCACTGGTTGGGGCATTGCCACCACCTGT
CAGCTCCTTTCCGGGACTTTCGCTTTCCCCCTCCCTATTGCCACGGCGGAACTCATCGCCGCCTGCCTTG
CCCGCTGCTGGACAGGGGCTCGGCTGTTGGGCACTGACAATTCCGTGGTGTTGTCGGGGAAATCATCGTC
CTTTCCTTGGCTGCTCGCCTGTGTTGCCACCTGGATTCTGCGCGGGACGTCCTTCTGCTACGTCCCTTCG
GCCCTCAATCCAGCGGACCTTCCTTCCCGCGGCCTGCTGCCGGCTCTGCGGCCTCTTCCGCGTCTTCGCC
TTCGCCCTCAGACGAGTCGGATCTCCCTTTGGGCCGCCTCCCCGCATCGATACCGAGCGCTGCTCGAGAG
ATCTACGGGTGGCATCCCTGTGACCCCTCCCCAGTGCCTCTCCTGGCCCTGGAAGTTGCCACTCCAGTGC
CCACCAGCCTTGTCCTAATAAAATTAAGTTGCATCATTTTGTCTGACTAGGTGTCCTTCTATAATATTAT
GGGGTGGAGGGGGGTGGTATGGAGCAAGGGGCAAGTTGGGAAGACAACCTGTAGGGCCTGCGGGGTCTAT
TGGGAACCAAGCTGGAGTGCAGTGGCACAATCTTGGCTCACTGCAATCTCCGCCTCCTGGGTTCAAGCGA
TTCTCCTGCCTCAGCCTCCCGAGTTGTTGGGATTCCAGGCATGCATGACCAGGCTCAGCTAATTTTTGTT
TTTTTGGTAGAGACGGGGTTTCACCATATTGGCCAGGCTGGTCTCCAACTCCTAATCTCAGGTGATCTAC
CCACCTTGGCCTCCCAAATTGCTGGGATTACAGGCGTGAACCACTGCTCCCTTCCCTGTCCTTCTGATTT
TGTAGGTAACCACGTGCGGACCGAGCGGCCGCAGGAACCCCTAGTGATGGAGTTGGCCACTCCCTCTCTG
CGCGCTCGCTCGCTCACTGAGGCCGGGCGACCAAAGGTCGCCCGACGCCCGGGCTTTGCCCGGGCGGCCT
CAGTGAGCGAGCGAGCGCGCAGCTGCCTGCAGGGGCGCCTGATGCGGTATTTTCTCCTTACGCATCTGTG
CGGTATTTCACACCGCATA
[142 nt withheld, positions 4430-4571]
C
[141 nt withheld, positions 4573-4713]
CCTTTGACGTTGGAGTCCACGTTCTTT
[37 nt withheld, positions 4741-4777]
ACCCTATCTCGGGCTATTCTTTTGATTTATAAGGGATTTTGCCGATTTCGGCCTATTGGTTAAAAAATGA
GCTGATTTAACAAAAATTTAACGCGAATTTTAACAAAATATTAACGTTTACAATTTTATGGTGCACTCTC
AGTACAATCTGCTCTGATGCCGCATAGTTAAGCCAGCCCCGACACCCGCCAACACCCGCTGACGCGCCCT
GACGGGCTTGTCTGCTCCCGGCATCCGCTTACAGACAAGCTGTGACCGTCTCCGGGAGCTGCATGTGTCA
GAGGTTTTCACCGTCATCACCGAAACGCGCGAGACGAAAGGGCCTCGTGATACGCCTATTTTTATAGGTT
AATGTCATGATAATAATGGTTTCTTAGACGTCAGGTGGCACTTTTCGGGGAAATGTGCGCGGAACCCCTA
TTTGTTTATTTTTCTAAATACATTCAAATATGTATCCGCTCATGAGACAATAACCCTGATAAATGCTTCA
ATAATATTGAAAAAGGAAGAGTATGAGTATTCAACATTTCCGTGTCGCCCTTATTCCCTTTTTTGCGGCA
TTTTGCCTTCCTGTTTTTGCTCACCCAGAAACGCTGGTGAAAGTAAAAGATGCTGAAGATCAGTTGGGTG
CACGAGTGGGTTACATCGAACTGGATCTCAACAGCGGTAAGATCCTTGAGAGTTTTCGCCCCGAAGAACG
TTTTCCAATGATGAGCACTTTTAAAGTTCTGCTATGTGGCGCGGTATTATCCCGTATTGACGCCGGGCAA
GAGCAACTCGGTCGCCGCATACACTATTCTCAGAATGACTTGGTTGAGTACTCACCAGTCACAGAAAAGC
ATCTTACGGATGGCATGACAGTAAGAGAATTATGCAGTGCTGCCATAACCATGAGTGATAACACTGCGGC
CAACTTACTTCTGACAACGATCGGAGGACCGAAGGAGCTAACCGCTTTTTTGCACAACATGGGGGATCAT
GTAACTCGCCTTGATCGTTGGGAACCGGAGCTGAATGAAGCCATACCAAACGACGAGCGTGACACCACGA
TGCCTGTAGCAATGGCAACAACGTTGCGCAAACTATTAACTGGCGAACTACTTACTCTAGCTTCCCGGCA
ACAATTAATAGACTGGATGGAGGCGGATAAAGTTGCAGGACCACTTCTGCGCTCGGCCCTTCCGGCTGGC
TGGTTTATTGCTGATAAATCTGGAGCCGGTGAGCGTGGGTCTCGCGGTATCATTGCAGCACTGGGGCCAG
ATGGTAAGCCCTCCCGTATCGTAGTTATCTACACGACGGGGAGTCAGGCAACTATGGATGAACGAAATAG
ACAGATCGCTGAGATAGGTGCCTCACTGATTAAGCATTGGTAACTGTCAGACCAAGTTTACTCATATATA
CTTTAGATTGATTTAAAACTTCATTTTTAATTTAAAAGGATCTAGGTGAAGATCCTTTTTGATAATCTCA
TGACCAAAATCCCTTAACGTGAGTTTTCGTTCCACTGAGCGTCAGACCCCGTAGAAAAGATCAAAGGATC
TTCTTGAGATCCTTTTTTTCTGCGCGTAATCTGCTGCTTGCAAACAAAAAAACCACCGCTACCAGCGGTG
GTTTGTTTGCCGGATCAAGAGCTACCAACTCTTTTTCCGAAGGTAACTGGCTTCAGCAGAGCGCAGATAC
CAAATACTGTCCTTCTAGTGTAGCCGTAGTTAGGCCACCACTTCAAGAACTCTGTAGCACCGCCTACATA
CCTCGCTCTGCTAATCCTGTTACCAGTGGCTGCTGCCAGTGGCGATAAGTCGTGTCTTACCGGGTTGGAC
TCAAGACGATAGTTACCGGATAAGGCGCAGCGGTCGGGCTGAACGGGGGGTTCGTGCACACAGCCCAGCT
TGGAGCGAACGACCTACACCGAACTGAGATACCTACAGCGTGAGCTATGAGAAAGCGCCACGCTTCCCGA
AGGGAGAAAGGCGGACAGGTATCCGGTAAGCGGCAGGGTCGGAACAGGAGAGCGCACGAGGGAGCTTCCA
GGGGGAAACGCCTGGTATCTTTATAGTCCTGTCGGGTTTCGCCACCTCTGACTTGAGCGTCGATTTTTGT
GATGCTCGTCAGGGGGGCGGAGCCTATGGAAAAACGCCAGCAACGCGGCCTTTTTACGGTTCCTGGCCTT
TTGCTGGCCTTTTGCTCACATGT
