Features (pLannotate 1.2.2; 28 found; start..end, strand, type, name):
     12..39      +  repeat_region  AAV2 ITR (fragment): inverted terminal repeat of adeno-associated virus serotype 2 inverted
     68..95      +  repeat_region  AAV2 ITR (fragment): inverted terminal repeat of adeno-associated virus serotype 2 inverted
    177..388     +  promoter       EF-1α core promoter: core promoter for human elongation factor EF-1α
    401..669     +  LTR            5' LTR (truncated): truncated 5' long terminal repeat (LTR) from human T-cell leukemia virus (HTLV) type 1
    697..730     +  protein_bind   FRT (minimal): supports FLP-mediated excision but not integration (Turan and Bode, 2011) FLP recombinase from the Saccharomyces cerevisiae 2μ plasmid
    739..780     -  intron         β-globin intron (fragment): internally truncated intron from human β-globin
    829..1247    +  CDS            ChR2(H134R) (fragment): H134R mutant of an N-terminal fragment of channelrhodopsin-2 from the alga Chlamydomonas reinhardtii (Nagel et al., 2005) blue light-activated cation channel
   1268..1301    +  protein_bind   loxN: Cre-mediated recombination occurs in the 8-bp core sequence (GTATACCT). loxN sites are compatible with each other, but incompatible with loxP or lox2272 sites. Cre recombinase
   1302..1351    +  intron         β-globin intron (fragment): internally truncated intron from human β-globin
   1352..1385    +  protein_bind   lox2272: Cre-mediated recombination occurs in the 8-bp core sequence (GGATACTT). lox2272 sites are compatible with each other, but incompatible with loxP or loxN sites (Lee and Saito, 1988). Cre recombinase
   1406..1558    -  CDS            (3-F)Tyr-EGFP (fragment): (3-F)Tyr-EGFP is a basic (constitutively fluorescent) green fluorescent protein published in 2004, derived from Aequorea victoria.
   1574..2083    -  CDS            ChR2(H134R) (fragment): H134R mutant of an N-terminal fragment of channelrhodopsin-2 from the alga Chlamydomonas reinhardtii (Nagel et al., 2005) blue light-activated cation channel
   2185..2218    -  protein_bind   loxN: Cre-mediated recombination occurs in the 8-bp core sequence (GTATACCT). loxN sites are compatible with each other, but incompatible with loxP or lox2272 sites. Cre recombinase
   2219..2268    +  intron         β-globin intron (fragment): internally truncated intron from human β-globin
   2269..2302    -  protein_bind   lox2272: Cre-mediated recombination occurs in the 8-bp core sequence (GGATACTT). lox2272 sites are compatible with each other, but incompatible with loxP or loxN sites (Lee and Saito, 1988). Cre recombinase
   2375..2937    +  CDS            EYFP (fragment): enhanced YFP mammalian codon-optimized
   2944..2977    -  protein_bind   FRT (minimal): supports FLP-mediated excision but not integration (Turan and Bode, 2011) FLP recombinase from the Saccharomyces cerevisiae 2μ plasmid
   3062..3086    +  misc_feature   MCS (fragment): pBluescript multiple cloning site
   3086..3674    +  misc_feature   WPRE: woodchuck hepatitis virus posttranscriptional regulatory element
   3706..4182    +  polyA_signal   hGH poly(A) signal: human growth hormone polyadenylation signal
   4222..4362    +  repeat_region  AAV2 ITR: inverted terminal repeat of adeno-associated virus serotype 2 inverted
   4367..4418    -  misc_feature   bom (fragment): basis of mobility region from pBR322
   4437..4892    +  rep_origin     f1 ori (sequence partly withheld): f1 bacteriophage origin of replication; arrow indicates direction of (+) strand synthesis
   4893..4942    -  misc_feature   bom (fragment): basis of mobility region from pBR322
   5044..5079    -  CDS            rop (fragment): Rop protein, which maintains plasmids at low copy number; rop
   5174..5278    +  promoter       AmpR promoter: bla
   5279..6139    +  CDS            AmpR: β-lactamase; bla; confers resistance to ampicillin, carbenicillin, and related antibiotics
   6310..6898    +  rep_origin     ori: high-copy-number ColE1/pMB1/pBR322/pUC origin of replication
>Addgene plasmid #137163 | pAAV-nEF-Con/Foff 2.0-ChR2-EYFP | addgene full sequence | sequence record 272784 | Addgene NGS Result
CCTGCAGGCAGCTGCGCGCTCGCTCGCTCACTGAGGCCGCCCGGGCGTCGGGCGACCTTTGGTCGCCCGG
CCTCAGTGAGCGAGCGAGCGCGCAGAGAGGGAGTGGCCAACTCCATCACTAGGGGTTCCTGCGGCCGCAC
GCGTAAGGATCTGCGATCGCTCCGGTGCCCGTCAGTGGGCAGAGCGCACATCGCCCACAGTCCCCGAGAA
GTTGGGGGGAGGGGTCGGCAATTGAACGGGTGCCTAGAGAAGGTGGCGCGGGGTAAACTGGGAAAGTGAT
GTCGTGTACTGGCTCCGCCTTTTTCCCGAGGGTGGGGGAGAACCGTATATAAGTGCAGTAGTCGCCGTGA
ACGTTCTTTTTCGCAACGGGTTTGCCGCCAGAACACAGCTGAAGCTTCGAGGGGCTCGCATCTCTCCTTC
ACGCGCCCGCCGCCCTACCTGAGGCCGCCATCCACGCCGGTTGAGTCGCGTTCTGCCGCCTCCCGCCTGT
GGTGCCTCCTGAACTGCGTCCGCCGTCTAGGTAAGTTTAAAGCTCAGGTCGAGACCGGGCCTTTGTCCGG
CGCTCCCTTGGAGCCTACCTAGACTCAGCCGGCTCTCCACGCTTTGCCTGACCCTGCTTGCTCAACTCTA
CGTCTTTGTTTCGTTTTCTGTTCTGCGCCGTTACAGATCCAAGCTGTGACCGGCGCCTACGGATCCGAAG
TTCCTATTCTCTAGAAAGTATAGGAACTTCGCAGAGTAGTAGCTGGATTGTAGCTGCTATTAGCAATCTA
AAACCTCTTAGAAGTTCCTATTCTTCAAAAGGTATAGGAACTTCGGCGCGCCGCCACCATGGACTATGGC
GGCGCTTTGTCTGCCGTCGGACGCGAACTTTTGTTCGTTACTAATCCTGTGGTGGTGAACGGGTCCGTCC
TGGTCCCTGAGGATCAATGTTACTGTGCCGGATGGATTGAATCTCGCGGCACGAACGGCGCTCAGACCGC
GTCAAATGTCCTGCAGTGGCTTGCAGCAGGATTCAGCATTTTGCTGCTGATGTTCTATGCCTACCAAACC
TGGAAATCTACATGCGGCTGGGAGGAGATCTATGTGTGCGCCATTGAAATGGTTAAGGTGATTCTCGAGT
TCTTTTTTGAGTTTAAGAATCCCTCTATGCTCTACCTTGCCACAGGACACCGGGTGCAGTGGCTGCGCTA
TGCAGAGTGGCTGCTCACTTGTCCTGTCATCCTTATCCGCCTGAGCAACCTCACCGGTAAGTGTCGGGGT
TGAGCTCATAACTTCGTATAGTATACCTTATACGAAGTTATTCTTTGCACCATTCTAAAGAATAACAGTG
ATAATTTCTGGGTTAAGGCAAATAACTTCGTATAGGATACTTTATACGAAGTTATGGTACCCCTCCTGTA
CTCACCTTGCCGGTGGTGCAGATGAACTTCAGGGTCAGCTTGCCGTAGGTGGCATCGCCCTCGCCCTCGC
CGGACACGCTGAACTTGTGGCCGTTTACGTCGCCGTCCAGCTCGACCAGGATGGGCACCACCCCGGTGAA
CAGCTCCTCGCCCTTGCTCACGGCGGCCGCTGGCACGGCTCCGGCCTCGGCTTCGTCTTCGACGAGAGTC
TCGACCTCGATCTCCGTTCCGCCGATGTTCAGTTTGGTGGTTTTGCGGATATCTCCGTGAATCAATATGT
GCTCGTGGATCAGGACGCGCAGGTAGTGTCCCAACAACCCCCAACAATTTTTACTCATCAGATCAATAAT
CGTGTGACCTACGGTGGAGCCATAGACGCTCAGGACGCCAAAACCTTCGGGCCCCAAAATGAAGAGAATT
GGGAACATACCCCAGCTCACGAAAAACAGCCATGCCATGCCGGTCACGACCTGGCGGCACCGACCCTTTG
GCACAGTATGATAACCCTCGATATATGCTTTGGCGGCGTGAAAAAATGTGTTCGCGCCATAGCACAATCC
AAGACAAAAGAAGATGACTTTAACATAGCCGGTTGCCATGGCGCTGGTAGCCCCCCACACGATAGTCCCG
ATGTCTGAGACAAGGAGTCCCATGGTTCTCCTGCTGTAGTCGTTGCTCAGGCCTAAACACATGAGAAATA
GAGTCATAAGCACATGGGTCACATACAGGAGATATGTATATAACATTAATACAATTTATAAAAAAAAGGG
GGGGCACAACTAGTATAACTTCGTATAAGGTATACTATACGAAGTTATTAAGAGGTTTCATATTGCTAAT
AGCAGCTACAATCCAGCTACCATTCTGCATAACTTCGTATAAAGTATCCTATACGAAGTTATGTCGACTG
GAGAGTGGCCAGCCCTTCTCATGTTCAGAGAACATGGTTAACTGGTTAAGTCATGTCGTCCCACAGCTGC
CCGTGCCCTGGCCCACCCTCGTGACCACCTTCGGCTACGGCCTGCAGTGCTTCGCCCGCTACCCCGACCA
CATGAAGCAGCACGACTTCTTCAAGTCCGCCATGCCCGAAGGCTACGTCCAGGAGCGCACCATCTTCTTC
AAGGACGACGGCAACTACAAGACCCGCGCCGAGGTGAAGTTCGAGGGCGACACCCTGGTGAACCGCATCG
AGCTGAAGGGCATCGACTTCAAGGAGGACGGCAACATCCTGGGGCACAAGCTGGAGTACAACTACAACAG
CCACAACGTCTATATCATGGCCGACAAGCAGAAGAACGGCATCAAGGTGAACTTCAAGATCCGCCACAAC
ATCGAGGACGGCAGCGTGCAGCTCGCCGACCACTACCAGCAGAACACCCCCATCGGCGACGGCCCCGTGC
TGCTGCCCGACAACCACTACCTGAGCTACCAGTCCGCCCTGAGCAAAGACCCCAACGAGAAGCGCGATCA
CATGGTCCTGCTGGAGTTCGTGACCGCCGCCGGGATCACTCTCGGCATGGACGAGCTGTACAAGTAAGCT
AGCGAAGTTCCTATACTTTCTAGAGAATAGGAACTTCTAAGCAGACAATCTTGTAATACATCAGCAGCTA
GTAGATTGCTCCAGCTAGAAGTTCCTATACCTTTTGAAGAATAGGAACTTCGAATTCGATATCAAGCTTA
TCGATAATCAACCTCTGGATTACAAAATTTGTGAAAGATTGACTGGTATTCTTAACTATGTTGCTCCTTT
TACGCTATGTGGATACGCTGCTTTAATGCCTTTGTATCATGCTATTGCTTCCCGTATGGCTTTCATTTTC
TCCTCCTTGTATAAATCCTGGTTGCTGTCTCTTTATGAGGAGTTGTGGCCCGTTGTCAGGCAACGTGGCG
TGGTGTGCACTGTGTTTGCTGACGCAACCCCCACTGGTTGGGGCATTGCCACCACCTGTCAGCTCCTTTC
CGGGACTTTCGCTTTCCCCCTCCCTATTGCCACGGCGGAACTCATCGCCGCCTGCCTTGCCCGCTGCTGG
ACAGGGGCTCGGCTGTTGGGCACTGACAATTCCGTGGTGTTGTCGGGGAAATCATCGTCCTTTCCTTGGC
TGCTCGCCTATGTTGCCACCTGGATTCTGCGCGGGACGTCCTTCTGCTACGTCCCTTCGGCCCTCAATCC
AGCGGACCTTCCTTCCCGCGGCCTGCTGCCGGCTCTGCGGCCTCTTCCGCGTCTTCGCCTTCGCCCTCAG
ACGAGTCGGATCTCCCTTTGGGCCGCCTCCCCGCATCGATACCGAGCGCTGCTCGAGAGATCTACGGGTG
GCATCCCTGTGACCCCTCCCCAGTGCCTCTCCTGGCCCTGGAAGTTGCCACTCCAGTGCCCACCAGCCTT
GTCCTAATAAAATTAAGTTGCATCATTTTGTCTGACTAGGTGTCCTTCTATAATATTATGGGGTGGAGGG
GGGTGGTATGGAGCAAGGGGCAAGTTGGGAAGACAACCTGTAGGGCCTGCGGGGTCTATTGGGAACCAAG
CTGGAGTGCAGTGGCACAATCTTGGCTCACTGCAATCTCCGCCTCCTGGGTTCAAGCGATTCTCCTGCCT
CAGCCTCCCGAGTTGTTGGGATTCCAGGCATGCATGACCAGGCTCAGCTAATTTTTGTTTTTTTGGTAGA
GACGGGGTTTCACCATATTGGCCAGGCTGGTCTCCAACTCCTAATCTCAGGTGATCTACCCACCTTGGCC
TCCCAAATTGCTGGGATTACAGGCGTGAACCACTGCTCCCTTCCCTGTCCTTCTGATTTTGTAGGTAACC
ACGTGCGGACCGAGCGGCCGCAGGAACCCCTAGTGATGGAGTTGGCCACTCCCTCTCTGCGCGCTCGCTC
GCTCACTGAGGCCGGGCGACCAAAGGTCGCCCGACGCCCGGGCTTTGCCCGGGCGGCCTCAGTGAGCGAG
CGAGCGCGCAGCTGCCTGCAGGGGCGCCTGATGCGGTATTTTCTCCTTACGCATCTGTGCGGTATTTCAC
ACCGCATA
[95 nt withheld, positions 4419-4513]
T
[46 nt withheld, positions 4515-4560]
C
[141 nt withheld, positions 4562-4702]
CCTTTGACGTTGGAGTCCACGTTCTTT
[37 nt withheld, positions 4730-4766]
ACTCTATCTCGGGCTATTCTTTTGATTTATAAGGGATTTTGCCGATTTCGGTCTATTGGTTAAAAAATGA
GCTGATTTAACAAAAATTTAACGCGAATTTTAACAAAATATTAACGTTTACAATTTTATGGTGCACTCTC
AGTACAATCTGCTCTGATGCCGCATAGTTAAGCCAGCCCCGACACCCGCCAACACCCGCTGACGCGCCCT
GACGGGCTTGTCTGCTCCCGGCATCCGCTTACAGACAAGCTGTGACCGTCTCCGGGAGCTGCATGTGTCA
GAGGTTTTCACCGTCATCACCGAAACGCGCGAGACGAAAGGGCCTCGTGATACGCCTATTTTTATAGGTT
AATGTCATGATAATAATGGTTTCTTAGACGTCAGGTGGCACTTTTCGGGGAAATGTGCGCGGAACCCCTA
TTTGTTTATTTTTCTAAATACATTCAAATATGTATCCGCTCATGAGACAATAACCCTGATAAATGCTTCA
ATAATATTGAAAAAGGAAGAGTATGAGTATTCAACATTTCCGTGTCGCCCTTATTCCCTTTTTTGCGGCA
TTTTGCCTTCCTGTTTTTGCTCACCCAGAAACGCTGGTGAAAGTAAAAGATGCTGAAGATCAGTTGGGTG
CACGAGTGGGTTACATCGAACTGGATCTCAACAGCGGTAAGATCCTTGAGAGTTTTCGCCCCGAAGAACG
TTTTCCAATGATGAGCACTTTTAAAGTTCTGCTATGTGGCGCGGTATTATCCCGTATTGACGCCGGGCAA
GAGCAACTCGGTCGCCGCATACACTATTCTCAGAATGACTTGGTTGAGTACTCACCAGTCACAGAAAAGC
ATCTTACGGATGGCATGACAGTAAGAGAATTATGCAGTGCTGCCATAACCATGAGTGATAACACTGCGGC
CAACTTACTTCTGACAACGATCGGAGGACCGAAGGAGCTAACCGCTTTTTTGCACAACATGGGGGATCAT
GTAACTCGCCTTGATCGTTGGGAACCGGAGCTGAATGAAGCCATACCAAACGACGAGCGTGACACCACGA
TGCCTGTAGCAATGGCAACAACGTTGCGCAAACTATTAACTGGCGAACTACTTACTCTAGCTTCCCGGCA
ACAATTAATAGACTGGATGGAGGCGGATAAAGTTGCAGGACCACTTCTGCGCTCGGCCCTTCCGGCTGGC
TGGTTTATTGCTGATAAATCTGGAGCCGGTGAGCGTGGGTCTCGCGGTATCATTGCAGCACTGGGGCCAG
ATGGTAAGCCCTCCCGTATCGTAGTTATCTACACGACGGGGAGTCAGGCAACTATGGATGAACGAAATAG
ACAGATCGCTGAGATAGGTGCCTCACTGATTAAGCATTGGTAACTGTCAGACCAAGTTTACTCATATATA
CTTTAGATTGATTTAAAACTTCATTTTTAATTTAAAAGGATCTAGGTGAAGATCCTTTTTGATAATCTCA
TGACCAAAATCCCTTAACGTGAGTTTTCGTTCCACTGAGCGTCAGACCCCGTAGAAAAGATCAAAGGATC
TTCTTGAGATCCTTTTTTTCTGCGCGTAATCTGCTGCTTGCAAACAAAAAAACCACCGCTACCAGCGGTG
GTTTGTTTGCCGGATCAAGAGCTACCAACTCTTTTTCCGAAGGTAACTGGCTTCAGCAGAGCGCAGATAC
CAAATACTGTTCTTCTAGTGTAGCCGTAGTTAGGCCACCACTTCAAGAACTCTGTAGCACCGCCTACATA
CCTCGCTCTGCTAATCCTGTTACCAGTGGCTGCTGCCAGTGGCGATAAGTCGTGTCTTACCGGGTTGGAC
TCAAGACGATAGTTACCGGATAAGGCGCAGCGGTCGGGCTGAACGGGGGGTTCGTGCACACAGCCCAGCT
TGGAGCGAACGACCTACACCGAACTGAGATACCTACAGCGTGAGCTATGAGAAAGCGCCACGCTTCCCGA
AGGGAGAAAGGCGGACAGGTATCCGGTAAGCGGCAGGGTCGGAACAGGAGAGCGCACGAGGGAGCTTCCA
GGGGGAAACGCCTGGTATCTTTATAGTCCTGTCGGGTTTCGCCACCTCTGACTTGAGCGTCGATTTTTGT
GATGCTCGTCAGGGGGGCGGAGCCTATGGAAAAACGCCAGCAACGCGGCCTTTTTACGGTTCCTGGCCTT
TTGCTGGCCTTTTGCTCACATGT
