>Addgene plasmid #137163 | pAAV-nEF-Con/Foff 2.0-ChR2-EYFP | depositor partial sequence | sequence record 265009 | Promoter through WPRE
AAGGATCTGCGATCGCTCCGGTGCCCGTCAGTGGGCAGAGCGCACATCGCCCACAGTCCCCGAGAAGTTG
GGGGGAGGGGTCGGCAATTGAACGGGTGCCTAGAGAAGGTGGCGCGGGGTAAACTGGGAAAGTGATGTCG
TGTACTGGCTCCGCCTTTTTCCCGAGGGTGGGGGAGAACCGTATATAAGTGCAGTAGTCGCCGTGAACGT
TCTTTTTCGCAACGGGTTTGCCGCCAGAACACAGCTGAAGCTTCGAGGGGCTCGCATCTCTCCTTCACGC
GCCCGCCGCCCTACCTGAGGCCGCCATCCACGCCGGTTGAGTCGCGTTCTGCCGCCTCCCGCCTGTGGTG
CCTCCTGAACTGCGTCCGCCGTCTAGGTAAGTTTAAAGCTCAGGTCGAGACCGGGCCTTTGTCCGGCGCT
CCCTTGGAGCCTACCTAGACTCAGCCGGCTCTCCACGCTTTGCCTGACCCTGCTTGCTCAACTCTACGTC
TTTGTTTCGTTTTCTGTTCTGCGCCGTTACAGATCCAAGCTGTGACCGGCGCCTACGGATCCGAAGTTCC
TATTCTCTAGAAAGTATAGGAACTTCGCAGAGTAGTAGCTGGATTGTAGCTGCTATTAGCAATCTAAAAC
CTCTTAGAAGTTCCTATTCTTCAAAAGGTATAGGAACTTCGGCGCGCCGCCACCATGGACTATGGCGGCG
CTTTGTCTGCCGTCGGACGCGAACTTTTGTTCGTTACTAATCCTGTGGTGGTGAACGGGTCCGTCCTGGT
CCCTGAGGATCAATGTTACTGTGCCGGATGGATTGAATCTCGCGGCACGAACGGCGCTCAGACCGCGTCA
AATGTCCTGCAGTGGCTTGCAGCAGGATTCAGCATTTTGCTGCTGATGTTCTATGCCTACCAAACCTGGA
AATCTACATGCGGCTGGGAGGAGATCTATGTGTGCGCCATTGAAATGGTTAAGGTGATTCTCGAGTTCTT
TTTTGAGTTTAAGAATCCCTCTATGCTCTACCTTGCCACAGGACACCGGGTGCAGTGGCTGCGCTATGCA
GAGTGGCTGCTCACTTGTCCTGTCATCCTTATCCGCCTGAGCAACCTCACCGGTAAGTGTCGGGGTTGAG
CTCATAACTTCGTATAGTATACCTTATACGAAGTTATTCTTTGCACCATTCTAAAGAATAACAGTGATAA
TTTCTGGGTTAAGGCAAATAACTTCGTATAGGATACTTTATACGAAGTTATGGTACCCCTCCTGTACTCA
CCTTGCCGGTGGTGCAGATGAACTTCAGGGTCAGCTTGCCGTAGGTGGCATCGCCCTCGCCCTCGCCGGA
CACGCTGAACTTGTGGCCGTTTACGTCGCCGTCCAGCTCGACCAGGATGGGCACCACCCCGGTGAACAGC
TCCTCGCCCTTGCTCACGGCGGCCGCTGGCACGGCTCCGGCCTCGGCTTCGTCTTCGACGAGAGTCTCGA
CCTCGATCTCCGTTCCGCCGATGTTCAGTTTGGTGGTTTTGCGGATATCTCCGTGAATCAATATGTGCTC
GTGGATCAGGACGCGCAGGTAGTGTCCCAACAACCCCCAACAATTTTTACTCATCAGATCAATAATCGTG
TGACCTACGGTGGAGCCATAGACGCTCAGGACGCCAAAACCTTCGGGCCCCAAAATGAAGAGAATTGGGA
ACATACCCCAGCTCACGAAAAACAGCCATGCCATGCCGGTCACGACCTGGCGGCACCGACCCTTTGGCAC
AGTATGATAACCCTCGATATATGCTTTGGCGGCGTGAAAAAATGTGTTCGCGCCATAGCACAATCCAAGA
CAAAAGAAGATGACTTTAACATAGCCGGTTGCCATGGCGCTGGTAGCCCCCCACACGATAGTCCCGATGT
CTGAGACAAGGAGTCCCATGGTTCTCCTGCTGTAGTCGTTGCTCAGGCCTAAACACATGAGAAATAGAGT
CATAAGCACATGGGTCACATACAGGAGATATGTATATAACATTAATACAATTTATAAAAAAAAGGGGGGG
CACAACTAGTATAACTTCGTATAAGGTATACTATACGAAGTTATTAAGAGGTTTCATATTGCTAATAGCA
GCTACAATCCAGCTACCATTCTGCATAACTTCGTATAAAGTATCCTATACGAAGTTATGTCGACTGGAGA
GTGGCCAGCCCTTCTCATGTTCAGAGAACATGGTTAACTGGTTAAGTCATGTCGTCCCACAGCTGCCCGT
GCCCTGGCCCACCCTCGTGACCACCTTCGGCTACGGCCTGCAGTGCTTCGCCCGCTACCCCGACCACATG
AAGCAGCACGACTTCTTCAAGTCCGCCATGCCCGAAGGCTACGTCCAGGAGCGCACCATCTTCTTCAAGG
ACGACGGCAACTACAAGACCCGCGCCGAGGTGAAGTTCGAGGGCGACACCCTGGTGAACCGCATCGAGCT
GAAGGGCATCGACTTCAAGGAGGACGGCAACATCCTGGGGCACAAGCTGGAGTACAACTACAACAGCCAC
AACGTCTATATCATGGCCGACAAGCAGAAGAACGGCATCAAGGTGAACTTCAAGATCCGCCACAACATCG
AGGACGGCAGCGTGCAGCTCGCCGACCACTACCAGCAGAACACCCCCATCGGCGACGGCCCCGTGCTGCT
GCCCGACAACCACTACCTGAGCTACCAGTCCGCCCTGAGCAAAGACCCCAACGAGAAGCGCGATCACATG
GTCCTGCTGGAGTTCGTGACCGCCGCCGGGATCACTCTCGGCATGGACGAGCTGTACAAGTAAGCTAGCG
AAGTTCCTATACTTTCTAGAGAATAGGAACTTCTAAGCAGACAATCTTGTAATACATCAGCAGCTAGTAG
ATTGCTCCAGCTAGAAGTTCCTATACCTTTTGAAGAATAGGAACTTCGAATTCGATATCAAGCTTATCGA
TAATCAACCTCTGGATTACAAAATTTGTGAAAGATTGACTGGTATTCTTAACTATGTTGCTCCTTTTACG
CTATGTGGATACGCTGCTTTAATGCCTTTGTATCATGCTATTGCTTCCCGTATGGCTTTCATTTTCTCCT
CCTTGTATAAATCCTGGTTGCTGTCTCTTTATGAGGAGTTGTGGCCCGTTGTCAGGCAACGTGGCGTGGT
GTGCACTGTGTTTGCTGACGCAACCCCCACTGGTTGGGGCATTGCCACCACCTGTCAGCTCCTTTCCGGG
ACTTTCGCTTTCCCCCTCCCTATTGCCACGGCGGAACTCATCGCCGCCTGCCTTGCCCGCTGCTGGACAG
GGGCTCGGCTGTTGGGCACTGACAATTCCGTGGTGTTGTCGGGGAAATCATCGTCCTTTCCTTGGCTGCT
CGCCTGTGTTGCCACCTGGATTCTGCGCGGGACGTCCTTCTGCTACGTCCCTTCGGCCCTCAATCCAGCG
GACCTTCCTTCCCGCGGCCTGCTGCCGGCTCTGCGGCCTCTTCCGCGTCTTCGCCTTCGCCCTCAGACGA
GTCGGATCTCCCTTTGGGCCGCCTCCCCGCATCGATACCG
